>Addgene plasmid #231157 | esgRNA_NbmiR164e/h | addgene full sequence | sequence record 458093 | Addgene NGS Result
CCGGGCATGTCCCGAAGACATTAAACTACGGTTCTTTAAGTAGATCCGTGTCTGAAGTTTTAGGTTCAAT
TTAAACCTACGAGATTGACATTCTCGACTGATCTTGATTGATCGGTAAGTCTTTTGTAATTTAATTTTCT
TTTTGATTTTATTTTAAATTGTTATCTGTTTCTGTGTATAGACTGTTTGAGATCGGCGTTTGGCCGACTC
ATTGTCTTACCATAGGGGAACGGACTTTGTTTGTGTTGTTATTTTATTTGTATTTTATTAAAATTCTCAA
CGATCTGAAAAAGCCTCGCGGCTAAGAGATTGTTGGGGGGTGAGTAAGTACTTTTAAAGTGATGATGGTT
ACAAAGGCAAAAGGGGTAAAACCCCTCGCCTACGTAAGCGTTATTACGCCCGTCTGTACTTATATCAGTA
CACTGACGAGTCCCTAAAGGACGAAACGGGAGAACGCTAGCCACCACCACCACCACCACGTGTGAATTAC
AGGTGACCAGCTCGAATTTCCCCGATCGTTCAAACATTTGGCAATAAAGTTTCTTAAGATTGAATCCTGT
TGCCGGTCTTGCGATGATTATCATATAATTTCTGTTGAATTACGTTAAGCATGTAATAATTAACATGTAA
TGCATGACGTTATTTATGAGATGGGTTTTTATGATTAGAGTCCCGCAATTATACATTTAATACGCGATAG
AAAACAAAATATAGCGCGCAAACTAGGATAAATTATCGCGCGCGGTGTCATCTATGTTACTAGATCGGGA
ATTAAACTATCAGTGTTTGACAGGATATATTGGCGGGTAAACCTAAGAGAAAAGAGCGTTTATTAGAATA
ATCGGATATTTAAAAGGGCGTGAAAAGGTTTATCCGTTCGTCCATTTGTATGTGCATGCCAACCACAGGG
TTCCCCTCGGGATCAAAGTACTTTGATCCAACCCCTCCGCTGCTATAGTGCAGTCGGCTTCTGACGTTCA
GTGCAGCCGTCTTCTGAAAACGACATGTCGCACAAGTCCTAAGTTACGCGACAGGCTGCCGCCCTGCCCT
TTTCCTGGCGTTTTCTTGTCGCGTGTTTTAGTCGCATAAAGTAGAATACTTGCGACTAGAACCGGAGACA
TTACGCCATGAACAAGAGCGCCGCCGCTGGCCTGCTGGGCTATGCCCGCGTCAGCACCGACGACCAGGAC
TTGACCAACCAACGGGCCGAACTGCACGCGGCCGGCTGCACCAAGCTGTTTTCCGAGAAGATCACCGGCA
CCAGGCGCGACCGCCCGGAGCTGGCCAGGATGCTTGACCACCTACGCCCTGGCGACGTTGTGACAGTGAC
CAGGCTAGACCGCCTGGCCCGCAGCACCCGCGACCTACTGGACATTGCCGAGCGCATCCAGGAGGCCGGC
GCGGGCCTGCGTAGCCTGGCAGAGCCGTGGGCCGACACCACCACGCCGGCCGGCCGCATGGTGTTGACCG
TGTTCGCCGGCATTGCCGAGTTCGAGCGTTCCCTAATCATCGACCGCACCCGGAGCGGGCGCGAGGCCGC
CAAGGCCCGAGGCGTGAAGTTTGGCCCCCGCCCTACCCTCACCCCGGCACAGATCGCGCACGCCCGCGAG
CTGATCGACCAGGAAGGCCGCACCGTGAAAGAGGCGGCTGCACTGCTTGGCGTGCATCGCTCGACCCTGT
ACCGCGCACTTGAGCGCAGCGAGGAAGTGACGCCCACCGAGGCCAGGCGGCGCGGTGCCTTCCGTGAGGA
CGCATTGACCGAGGCCGACGCCCTGGCGGCCGCCGAGAATGAACGCCAAGAGGAACAAGCATGAAACCGC
ACCAGGACGGCCAGGACGAACCGTTTTTCATTACCGAAGAGATCGAGGCGGAGATGATCGCGGCCGGGTA
CGTGTTCGAGCCGCCCGCGCACGTCTCAACCGTGCGGCTGCATGAAATCCTGGCCGGTTTGTCTGATGCC
AAGCTGGCGGCCTGGCCGGCCAGCTTGGCCGCTGAAGAAACCGAGCGCCGCCGTCTAAAAAGGTGATGTG
TATTTGAGTAAAACAGCTTGCGTCATGCGGTCGCTGCGTATATGATGCGATGAGTAAATAAACAAATACG
CAAGGGGAACGCATGAAGGTTATCGCTGTACTTAACCAGAAAGGCGGGTCAGGCAAGACGACCATCGCAA
CCCATCTAGCCCGCGCCCTGCAACTCGCCGGGGCCGATGTTCTGTTAGTCGATTCCGATCCCCAGGGCAG
TGCCCGCGATTGGGCGGCCGTGCGGGAAGATCAACCGCTAACCGTTGTCGGCATCGACCGCCCGACGATT
GACCGCGACGTGAAGGCCATCGGCCGGCGCGACTTCGTAGTGATCGACGGAGCGCCCCAGGCGGCGGACT
TGGCTGTGTCCGCGATCAAGGCAGCCGACTTCGTGCTGATTCCGGTGCAGCCAAGCCCTTACGACATATG
GGCCACCGCCGACCTGGTGGAGCTGGTTAAGCAGCGCATTGAGGTCACGGATGGAAGGCTACAAGCGGCC
TTTGTCGTGTCGCGGGCGATCAAAGGCACGCGCATCGGCGGTGAGGTTGCCGAGGCGCTGGCCGGGTACG
AGCTGCCCATTCTTGAGTCCCGTATCACGCAGCGCGTGAGCTACCCAGGCACTGCCGCCGCCGGCACAAC
CGTTCTTGAATCAGAACCCGAGGGCGACGCTGCCCGCGAGGTCCAGGCGCTGGCCGCTGAAATTAAATCA
AAACTCATTTGAGTTAATGAGGTAAAGAGAAAATGAGCAAAAGCACAAACACGCTAAGTGCCGGCCGTCC
GAGCGCACGCAGCAGCAAGGCTGCAACGTTGGCCAGCCTGGCAGACACGCCAGCCATGAAGCGGGTCAAC
TTTCAGTTGCCGGCGGAGGATCACACCAAGCTGAAGATGTACGCGGTACGCCAAGGCAAGACCATTACCG
AGCTGCTATCTGAATACATCGCGCAGCTACCAGAGTAAATGAGCAAATGAATAAATGAGTAGATGAATTT
TAGCGGCTAAAGGAGGCGGCATGGAAAATCAAGAACAACCAGGCACCGACGCCGTGGAATGCCCCATGTG
TGGAGGAACGGGCGGTTGGCCAGGCGTAAGCGGCTGGGTTGCCTGCCGGCCCTGCAATGGCACTGGAACC
CCCAAGCCCGAGGAATCGGCGTGAGCGGTCGCAAACCATCCGGCCCGGTACAAATCGGCGCGGCGCTGGG
TGATGACCTGGTGGAGAAGTTGAAGGCCGCGCAGGCCGCCCAGCGGCAACGCATCGAGGCAGAAGCACGC
CCCGGTGAATCGTGGCAAGCGGCCGCTGATCGAATCCGCAAAGAATCCCGGCAACCGCCGGCAGCCGGTG
CGCCGTCGATTAGGAAGCCGCCCAAGGGCGACGAGCAACCAGATTTTTTCGTTCCGATGCTCTATGACGT
GGGCACCCGCGATAGTCGCAGCATCATGGACGTGGCCGTTTTCCGTCTGTCGAAGCGTGACCGACGAGCT
GGCGAGGTGATCCGCTACGAGCTTCCAGACGGGCACGTAGAGGTTTCCGCAGGGCCGGCCGGCATGGCCA
GTGTGTGGGATTACGACCTGGTACTGATGGCGGTTTCCCATCTAACCGAATCCATGAACCGATACCGGGA
AGGGAAGGGAGACAAGCCCGGCCGCGTGTTCCGTCCACACGTTGCGGACGTACTCAAGTTCTGCCGGCGA
GCCGATGGCGGAAAGCAGAAAGACGACCTGGTAGAAACCTGCATTCGGTTAAACACCACGCACGTTGCCA
TGCAGCGTACGAAGAAGGCCAAGAACGGCCGCCTGGTGACGGTATCCGAGGGTGAAGCCTTGATTAGCCG
CTACAAGATCGTAAAGAGCGAAACCGGGCGGCCGGAGTACATCGAGATCGAGCTAGCTGATTGGATGTAC
CGCGAGATCACAGAAGGCAAGAACCCGGACGTGCTGACGGTTCACCCCGATTACTTTTTGATCGATCCCG
GCATCGGCCGTTTTCTCTACCGCCTGGCACGCCGCGCCGCAGGCAAGGCAGAAGCCAGATGGTTGTTCAA
GACGATCTACGAACGCAGTGGCAGCGCCGGAGAGTTCAAGAAGTTCTGTTTCACCGTGCGCAAGCTGATC
GGGTCAAATGACCTGCCGGAGTACGATTTGAAGGAGGAGGCGGGGCAGGCTGGCCCGATCCTAGTCATGC
GCTACCGCAACCTGATCGAGGGCGAAGCATCCGCCGGTTCCTAATGTACGGAGCAGATGCTAGGGCAAAT
TGCCCTAGCAGGGGAAAAAGGTCGAAAAGGTCTCTTTCCTGTGGATAGCACGTACATTGGGAACCCAAAG
CCGTACATTGGGAACCGGAACCCGTACATTGGGAACCCAAAGCCGTACATTGGGAACCGGTCACACATGT
AAGTGACTGATATAAAAGAGAAAAAAGGCGATTTTTCCGCCTAAAACTCTTTAAAACTTATTAAAACTCT
TAAAACCCGCCTGGCCTGTGCATAACTGTCTGGCCAGCGCACAGCCGAAGAGCTGCAAAAAGCGCCTACC
CTTCGGTCGCTGCGCTCCCTACGCCCCGCCGCTTCGCGTCGGCCTATCGCGGCCGCTGGCCGCTCAAAAA
TGGCTGGCCTACGGCCAGGCAATCTACCAGGGCGCGGACAAGCCGCGCCGTCGCCACTCGACCGCCGGCG
CCCACATCAAGGCACCCTGCCTCGCGCGTTTCGGTGATGACGGTGAAAACCTCTGACACATGCAGCTCCC
GGAGACGGTCACAGCTTGTCTGTAAGCGGATGCCGGGAGCAGACAAGCCCGTCAGGGCGCGTCAGCGGGT
GTTGGCGGGTGTCGGGGCGCAGCCATGACCCAGTCACGTAGCGATAGCGGAGTGTATACTGGCTTAACTA
TGCGGCATCAGAGCAGATTGTACTGAGAGTGCACCATATGCGGTGTGAAATACCGCACAGATGCGTAAGG
AGAAAATACCGCATCAGGCGCTCTTCCGCTTCCTCGCTCACTGACTCGCTGCGCTCGGTCGTTCGGCTGC
GGCGAGCGGTATCAGCTCACTCAAAGGCGGTAATACGGTTATCCACAGAATCAGGGGATAACGCAGGAAA
GAACATGTGAGCAAAAGGCCAGCAAAAGGCCAGGAACCGTAAAAAGGCCGCGTTGCTGGCGTTTTTCCAT
AGGCTCCGCCCCCCTGACGAGCATCACAAAAATCGACGCTCAAGTCAGAGGTGGCGAAACCCGACAGGAC
TATAAAGATACCAGGCGTTTCCCCCTGGAAGCTCCCTCGTGCGCTCTCCTGTTCCGACCCTGCCGCTTAC
CGGATACCTGTCCGCCTTTCTCCCTTCGGGAAGCGTGGCGCTTTCTCATAGCTCACGCTGTAGGTATCTC
AGTTCGGTGTAGGTCGTTCGCTCCAAGCTGGGCTGTGTGCACGAACCCCCCGTTCAGCCCGACCGCTGCG
CCTTATCCGGTAACTATCGTCTTGAGTCCAACCCGGTAAGACACGACTTATCGCCACTGGCAGCAGCCAC
TGGTAACAGGATTAGCAGAGCGAGGTATGTAGGCGGTGCTACAGAGTTCTTGAAGTGGTGGCCTAACTAC
GGCTACACTAGAAGGACAGTATTTGGTATCTGCGCTCTGCTGAAGCCAGTTACCTTCGGAAAAAGAGTTG
GTAGCTCTTGATCCGGCAAACAAACCACCGCTGGTAGCGGTGGTTTTTTTGTTTGCAAGCAGCAGATTAC
GCGCAGAAAAAAAGGATCTCAAGAAGATCCTTTGATCTTTTCTACGGGGTCTGACGCTCAGTGGAACGAA
AACTCACGTTAAGGGCTGATGAATCCCCTAATGATTTTTATCAAAATCATTAAGTTAAGGTAGATACACA
TCTTGTCATATGATCAAATGGTTTCGCCAAAAATCAATAATCAGACAACAAAATGTGCGAACTCGATATT
TTACACGACTCTCTTTACCAATTCTGCCCCGAATTACACTTAAAACGACTCAACAGCTTAACGTTGGCTT
GCCACGCCTTACTTGACTGTAAAACTCTCACTCTTACCGAACTTGGCCGTAACCTGCCAACCAAAGCGAG
AACAAAACATAACATCAAACGAATCGACCGATTGTTAGGTAATCGTCACCTCCACAAAGAGCGACTCGCT
GTATACCGTTGGCATGCTAGCTTTATCTGTTCGGGCAATACGATGCCCATTGTACTTGTTGACTGGTCTG
ATATCCGTGAGCAAAAACGGCTTATGGTATTGCGAGCTTCAGTCGCACTACACGGTCGTTCTGTTACTCT
TTATGAGAAAGCGTTCCCGCTTTCAGAGCAATGTTCAAAGAAAGCTCATGACCAATTTCTAGCCGACCTT
GCGAGCATTCTACCGAGTAACACCACACCGCTCATTGTCAGTGATGCTGGCTTTAAAGTGCCATGGTATA
AATCCGTTGAGAAGCTGGGTTGGTACTGGTTAAGTCGAGTAAGAGGAAAAGTACAATATGCAGACCTAGG
AGCGGAAAACTGGAAACCTATCAGCAACTTACATGATATGTCATCTAGTCACTCAAAGACTTTAGGCTAT
AAGAGGCTGACTAAAAGCAATCCAATCTCATGCCAAATTCTATTGTATAAATCTCGCTCTAAAGGCCGAA
AAAATCAGCGCTCGACACGGACTCATTGTCACCACCCGTCACCTAAAATCTACTCAGCGTCGGCAAAGGA
GCCATGGATTCTAGCAACTAACTTACCTGTTGAAATTCGAACACCCAAACAACTTGTTAATATCTATTCG
AAGCGAATGCAGATTGAAGAAACCTTCCGAGACTTGAAAAGTCCTGCCTACGGACTAGGCCTACGCCATA
GCCGAACGAGCAGCTCAGAGCGTTTTGATATCATGCTGCTAATCGCCCTGATGCTTCAACTAACATGTTG
GCTTGCGGGCGTTCATGCTCAGAAACAAGGTTGGGACAAGCACTTCCAGGCTAACACAGTCAGAAATCGA
AACGTACTCTCAACAGTTCGCTTAGGCATGGAAGTTTTGCGGCATTCTGGCTACACAATAACAAGGGAAG
ACTCACTCGTGGCTGCAACCCTGCTTACTCAAAATCTATTCACACATGGTTACGTTTTGGGGAAATTATG
AGGGGATCTCTCAGCGTTAAGGGATTTTGGTCATGCATTCTAGGTACTAAAACAATTCATCCAGTAAAAT
ATAATATTTTATTTTCTCCCAATCAGGCTTGATCCCCAGTAAGTCAAAAAATAGCTCGACATACTGTTCT
TCCCCGATATCCTCCCTGATCGACCGGACGCAGAAGGCAATGTCATACCACTTGTCCGCCCTGCCGCTTC
TCCCAAGATCAATAAAGCCACTTACTTTGCCATCTTTCACAAAGATGTTGCTGTCTCCCAGGTCGCCGTG
GGAAAAGACAAGTTCCTCTTCGGGCTTTTCCGTCTTTAAAAAATCATACAGCTCGCGCGGATCTTTAAAT
GGAGTGTCTTCTTCCCAGTTTTCGCAATCCACATCGGCCAGATCGTTATTCAGTAAGTAATCCAATTCGG
CTAAGCGGCTGTCTAAGCTATTCGTATAGGGACAATCCGATATGTCGATGGAGTGAAAGAGCCTGATGCA
CTCCGCATACAGCTCGATAATCTTTTCAGGGCTTTGTTCATCTTCATACTCTTCCGAGCAAAGGACGCCA
TCGGCCTCACTCATGAGCAGATTGCTCCAGCCATCATGCCGTTCAAAGTGCAGGACCTTTGGAACAGGCA
GCTTTCCTTCCAGCCATAGCATCATGTCCTTTTCCCGTTCCACATCATAGGTGGTCCCTTTATACCGGCT
GTCCGTCATTTTTAAATATAGGTTTTCATTTTCTCCCACCAGCTTATATACCTTAGCAGGAGACATTCCT
TCCGTATCTTTTACGCAGCGGTATTTTTCGATCAGTTTTTTCAATTCCGGTGATATTCTCATTTTAGCCA
TTTATTATTTCCTTCCTCTTTTCTACAGTATTTAAAGATACCCCAAGAAGCTAATTATAACAAGACGAAC
TCCAATTCACTGTTCCTTGCATTCTAAAACCTTAAATACCAGAAAACAGCTTTTTCAAAGTTGTTTTCAA
AGTTGGCGTATAACATAGTATCGACGGAGCCGATTTTGAAACCGCGGTGATCACAGGCAGCAACGCTCTG
TCATCGTTACAATCAACATGCTACCCTCCGCGAGATCATCCGTGTTTCAAACCCGGCAGCTTAGTTGCCG
TTCTTCCGAATAGCATCGGTAACATGAGCAAAGTCTGCCGCCTTACAACGGCTCTCCCGCTGACGCCGTC
CCGGACTGATGGGCTGCCTGTATCGAGTGGTGATTTTGTGCCGAGCTGCCGGTCGGGGAGCTGTTGGCTG
GCTGGTGGCAGGATATATTGTGGTGTAAACAAATTGACGCTTAGACAACTTAATAACACATTGCGGACGT
TTTTAATGTACTGAATTAACGCCGAATTAATTCCTAGGCCACCATGTTGGGCCCGGCGCGCCAAGCTTGC
ATGCCTGCAGGTCAACATGGTGGAGCACGACACTCTCGTCTACTCCAAGAATATCAAAGATACAGTCTCA
GAAGACCAGAGGGCTATTGAGACTTTTCAACAAAGGGTAATATCGGGAAACCTCCTCGGATTCCATTGCC
CAGCTATCTGTCACTTCATCGAAAGGACAGTAGAAAAGGAAGATGGCTTCTACAAATGCCATCATTGCGA
TAAAGGAAAGGCTATCGTTCAAGATGCCTCTACCGACAGTGGTCCCAAAGATGGACCCCCACCCACGAGG
AACATCGTGGAAAAAGAAGACGTTCCAACCACGTCTTCAAAGCAAGTGGATTGATGTGATGGTCAACATG
GTGGAGCACGACACTCTCGTCTACTCCAAGAATATCAAAGATACAGTCTCAGAAGACCAGAGGGCTATTG
AGACTTTTCAACAAAGGGTAATATCGGGAAACCTCCTCGGATTCCATTGCCCAGCTATCTGTCACTTCAT
CGAAAGGACAGTAGAAAAGGAAGATGGCTTCTACAAATGCCATCATTGCGATAAAGGAAAGGCTATCGTT
CAAGATGCCTCTACCGACAGTGGTCCCAAAGATGGACCCCCACCCACGAGGAACATCGTGGAAAAAGAAG
ACGTTCCAACCACGTCTTCAAAGCAAGTGGATTGATGTGATATCTCCACTGACGTAAGGGATGACGCACA
ATCCCACTATCCTTCGCAAGACCCTTCCTCTATATAAGGAAGTTCATTTCATTTGGAGAGGATAAAACAT
TGCACCTATGGTGTTGCCCTGGCTGGGGTATGTCAGTGATCGCAGTAGAATGTACTAATTGACAAGTTGG
AGAATACGGTAGAACGTCCTTATCCAACACAGCCTTTATCCCTCTCCCTGACGAGGTTTTTGTCAGTGTA
ATATTTCTTTTTGAACTATCCAGCTTAGTACCGTACGGGAAAGTGACTGGTGTGCTTATCTTTGAAATGT
TACTTTGGGTTTCGGTTCTTTAGGTTAGTAAGAAAGCACTTGTCTTCTCATACAAAGGAAAACCTGAGAC
GTATCGCTTACGAAAGTAGCAATGAAAGAAAGGTGGTGGTTTTAATCGCTACCGCAAAAACGATGGGGTC
GTTTTAATTAACTTCTCCTACGCAAGCGTCTAAACGGACGTTGGGGTTTTGCTAGTTTCTTTAGAGAAAA
CTAGCTAAGTCTTTAATGTTATCATTAGAGATGGCATAAATATAATACTTGTGTCTGCTGATAAGATCAT
TTTAATTTGGACGATTAGACTTGTTGAACTACAGGTTACTGAATCACTTGCGCTAATCAACATGGGAGAT
ATGTACGATGAATCATTTGACAAGTCGGGCGGTCCTGCTGACTTGATGGACGATTCTTGGGTGGAATCAG
TTTCGTGGAAAGATCTGTTGAAGAAGTTACACAGCATAAAATTTGCACTACAGTCTGGTAGAGATGAGAT
CACTGGGTTACTAGCGGCACTGAATAGACAGTGTCCTTATTCACCATATGAGCAGTTTCCAGATAAGAAG
GTGTATTTCCTTTTAGACTCACGGGCTAACAGTGCTCTTGGTGTGATTCAGAACGCTTCAGCGTTCAAGA
GACGAGCTGATGAGAAGAATGCAGTGGCGGGTGTTACAAATATTCCTGCGAATCCAAACACAACGGTTAC
GACGAACCAAGGGAGTACTACTACTACCAAGGCGAACACTGGCTCGACTTTGGAAGAAGACTTGTACACT
TATTACAAATTCGATGATGCCTCTACAGCTTTCCACAAATCTCTAACTTCGTTAGAGAACATGGAGTTGA
AGAGTTATTACCGAAGGAACTTTGAGAAAGTATTCGGGATTAAGTTTGGTGGAGCAGCTGCTAGTTCATC
TGCACCGCCTCCAGCGAGTGGAGGTCCGATACGTCCTAATCCCTAGGGATTTAAGGACGTGAACTCTGTT
GAGATCTCTGTGAAATTCAGAGGGTGGGTGATACCATATTCACTGATGCCATTAGCGACATCTAAATAGG
GCTAATTGTGACTAATTTGAGGGAATTTCCTTTACCATTGACGTCAGTGTCGTTGGTAGCATTTGAGTTT
CGGAGCATCTTGTTCTGGGGTTTCACACTATCTTTAGAGAAAGTGTTAAGTTAATTAAGTTATCTTAATT
AAGAGCATAATTATACTGATTTGTCTCTCGTTGATAGAGTCTATCATTCTGTTACTAAAAATTTGACAAC
TCGGTTTGCTGACCTACTGGTTACTGTATCACTTACCCGAGTTAACGAGTCTAGAAACTAGCTCTCGTTG
GAGAAGCAGTTTAAGAGCTATGCTGGAAACAGCATAGCAAGTTTAAATAAGGCTAGTCCGTTATCAACTT
GAAAAAGTGGCACCGAGTCGGTGCTCCCGCTCCCGTAGCTCAGTTGGTTAGAGCGTTGGTCTTATGAGCC
GAAGGTCGCGGGTTCGAGCCCCGCCGGAAGCAAGTG
Features (pLannotate 1.2.2; 20 found; start..end, strand, type, name):
    361..400     +  ncRNA          TLS-PK6: Accession: RF01101 - Pseudoknot of tRNA-like structure
    396..451     +  ncRNA          Hammerhead 3: Accession: RF00008 - Hammerhead ribozyme (type III)
    461..479     +  CDS            9xHis (fragment): 9xHis affinity tag
    514..766     +  terminator     NOS terminator: nopaline synthase terminator and poly(A) signal
    788..812     +  misc_feature   RB T-DNA repeat: right border repeat from nopaline C58 T-DNA
   1152..1553    +  CDS            Y4CG_SINFN (fragment): Protein inferred from homology: Swiss-Prot protein existence level 3. From Sinorhizobium fredii (strain NBRC 101917 / NGR234).
   2113..2742    +  CDS            pVS1 StaA: stability protein from the Pseudomonas plasmid pVS1 (Heeb et al., 2000)
   3171..4244    +  CDS            pVS1 RepA: replication protein from the Pseudomonas plasmid pVS1 (Heeb et al., 2000)
   4310..4504    +  rep_origin     pVS1 oriV: origin of replication for the Pseudomonas plasmid pVS1 (Heeb et al., 2000)
   4707..4746    +  CDS            rop (fragment): Rop protein, which maintains plasmids at low copy number; rop
   4848..4988    +  misc_feature   bom: basis of mobility region from pBR322
   5174..5762    -  rep_origin     ori: high-copy-number ColE1/pMB1/pBR322/pUC origin of replication
   5870..5939    -  ncRNA          RNA-OUT: Accession: RF00240 - RNA-OUT
   7187..7981    -  CDS            KanR: aminoglycoside phosphotransferase; aphA-3; confers resistance to kanamycin
   8406..8430    +  misc_feature   LB T-DNA repeat: left border repeat from nopaline C58 T-DNA
   8533..8553    -  misc_feature   MCS (fragment): pUC18/19 multiple cloning site
   8628..9302    +  promoter       CaMV 35S promoter (enhanced): cauliflower mosaic virus 35S promoter with a duplicated enhancer region
   9862..10473   +  CDS            CP: CAPSD_TRVPP - Experimental evidence at protein level: Swiss-Prot protein existence level 1. Capsid protein self-assembles to form rod-shaped virions about 22 nm in diameter with a central canal enclosing the viral genomic RNA. From Tobacco rattle virus (isolate PpK20) (TRV).
  10877..10944   +  misc_RNA       tracrRNA (fragment): trans-activating CRISPR RNA for the Streptococcus pyogenes CRISPR/Cas9 system
  10948..11021   +  ncRNA          tRNA: Accession: RF00005 - tRNA
