[The description below was written by a language model from this plasmid's Addgene catalogue record and pLannotate feature annotations shown in this document.]
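Description:
esgRNA_NbmiR164e/h is a plant binary (T-DNA) plasmid built on the pEE083 backbone that delivers an engineered tobacco rattle virus RNA2 (TRV2) genome carrying a mobile CRISPR guide RNA. The 11 kb backbone has the layout of a pCAMBIA-style Agrobacterium shuttle vector. A high-copy ColE1/pMB1-type origin with the bom region supports propagation in E. coli, and the pVS1 oriV with RepA and StaA provides replication and stable maintenance in Agrobacterium. An aphA-3 kanamycin resistance gene, located outside the T-DNA borders, provides bacterial selection.

Between the left and right nopaline-type border repeats, an enhanced CaMV 35S promoter with a duplicated enhancer drives transcription of the TRV2 cDNA, which includes the viral coat protein gene. Downstream of the coat protein, a PEBV sub-genomic promoter (named in the catalogue entry but not annotated in the feature table) expresses the payload: a guide targeting the Nicotiana benthamiana microRNA loci NbmiR164e/h, joined to an S. pyogenes Cas9 scaffold. A tRNA element follows immediately, which the depositor identifies as mobile sequence from tRNA-Ile. Such a fusion is intended to promote movement of the guide RNA through the plant. The viral 3′ region with its tRNA-like structure pseudoknot is followed by a hammerhead ribozyme, which trims the transcript to produce an authentic viral 3′ end, and then a NOS terminator.

No Cas9 or TRV1 component is present, so these must come from elsewhere. The associated work used viral delivery of guide RNAs and a repair exonuclease to generate heritable multinucleotide deletions in plants.
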