Addgene plasmid #231157: esgRNA_NbmiR164e/h
Purpose: T-DNA encoding TRV2 with mobile gRNA targeting NbmiR164e/h
Depositing lab: Daniel Voytas. Depositing organization: University of Minnesota. Publication: Heritable, multinucleotide deletions in plants using viral delivery of a repair exonuclease and guide RNAs. Liu D, Myers EA, Xuan S, Prichard LE, Donahue LI, Ellison EE, Starker CG, Voytas DF. Plant Physiol. 2024 Mar 29;194(4):2229-2239. doi: 10.1093/plphys/kiae015. PubMed 38243587.
Backbone
  Vector backbone: pEE083
  Vector type: Plant Expression
Growth in bacteria
  Bacterial resistance: Kanamycin, 50 μg/mL
  Growth temperature: 37°C
  Growth strain: DH5alpha
  Copy number: High Copy
Gene/Insert
  Gene/Insert name: mobile gRNA targeting NbmiR164e/h
  gRNA/shRNA sequence: TAGCTCTCGTTGGAGAAGCA
  Species: Nicotiana benthamania
  Promoter: PEBV sub-genomic
  Cloning method: Restriction Enzyme; 5′ cloning site unknown (unknown if destroyed)
Terms and licenses: Academic/Nonprofit Terms; Industry Terms: Not Available to Industry
Depositor comments: also contains mobile sequences from tRNAIleu
How to cite: esgRNA_NbmiR164e/h was a gift from Daniel Voytas (Addgene plasmid # 231157 ; http://n2t.net/addgene:231157 ; RRID:Addgene_231157)
